>Addgene plasmid #195640 | pBEL2756 | addgene full sequence | sequence record 384225 | Addgene NGS Result
TGGCGAATGGG
[124 nt withheld, positions 12-135]
C
[91 nt withheld, positions 137-227]
A
[49 nt withheld, positions 229-277]
CCTTTGACGTTGGAGTCCACGTTCTTT
[37 nt withheld, positions 305-341]
ACCCTATCTCGGTCTATTCTTTTGATTTATAAGGGATTTTGCCGATTTCGGCCTATTGGTTAAAAAATGA
GCTGATTTAACAAAAATTTAACGCGAATTTTAACAAAATATTAACGCTTACAATTTAGGTGGCACTTTTC
GGGGAACGACGACCTGCAGCCAAGCTAGCTTGGCTGGACGTAAACTCCTCTTCAGACCTAATAACTTCGT
ATAGCATACATTATACGAAGTTATATTAAGGGTTATTGAATATGATCGGAATTGGGCTGCAGGAATTCGA
TAGCTTGGCTGCAGGTCGACCTCGAGGATGTGCGCGGAACCCCTATTTGTTTATTTTTCTAAATACATTC
AAATATGTATCCGCTCATGAGACAATAACCCTGATAAATGCTTCAATAATATTGAAAAAGGAAGAGTATG
AGTATTCAACATTTCCGTGTCGCCCTTATTCCCTTTTTTGCGGCATTTTGCCTTCCTGTTTTTGCTCACC
CAGAAACGCTGGTGAAAGTAAAAGATGCTGAAGATCAGTTGGGTGCACGAGTGGGTTACATCGAACTGGA
TCTCAACAGCGGTAAGATCCTTGAGAGTTTTCGCCCCGAAGAACGTTTTCCAATGATGAGCACTTTTAAA
GTTCTGCTATGTGGCGCGGTATTATCCCGTATTGACGCCGGGCAAGAGCAACTCGGTCGCCGCATACACT
ATTCTCAGAATGACTTGGTTGAGTACTCACCAGTCACAGAAAAGCATCTTACGGATGGCATGACAGTAAG
AGAATTATGCAGTGCTGCCATAACCATGAGTGATAACACTGCGGCCAACTTACTTCTGACAACGATCGGA
GGACCGAAGGAGCTAACCGCTTTTTTGCACAACATGGGGGATCATGTAACTCGCCTTGATCGTTGGGAAC
CGGAGCTGAATGAAGCCATACCAAACGACGAGCGTGACACCACGATGCCTGCAGCAATGGCAACAACGTT
GCGCAAACTATTAACTGGCGAACTACTTACTCTAGCTTCCCGGCAACAATTAATAGACTGGATGGAGGCG
GATAAAGTTGCAGGACCACTTCTGCGCTCGGCCCTTCCGGCTGGCTGGTTTATTGCTGATAAATCTGGAG
CCGGTGAGCGTGGCTCTCGCGGTATCATTGCAGCACTGGGGCCAGATGGTAAGCCCTCCCGTATCGTAGT
TATCTACACGACGGGGAGTCAGGCAACTATGGATGAACGAAATAGACAGATCGCTGAGATAGGTGCCTCA
CTGATTAAGCATTGGTAACTGTCAGACCAAGTTTACTCATATATACTTTAGATTGATTTAAAACTTCATT
TTTAATTTAAAAGGATCTAGGTGAAGATCCTTTTTGATAATCTCATGACCAAAATCCCTTAACGTGAGTT
TTCGTTCCACTGAGCGTCAGACCCCGTAGAAAAGATCAAAGGATCTTCTTGAGATCCTTTTTTTCTGCGC
GTAATCTGCTGCTTGCAAACAAAAAAACCACCGCTACCAGCGGTGGTTTGTTTGCCGGATCAAGAGCTAC
CAACTCTTTTTCCGAAGGTAACTGGCTTCAGCAGAGCGCAGATACCAAATACTGTCCTTCTAGTGTAGCC
GTAGTTAGGCCACCACTTCAAGAACTCTGTAGCACCGCCTACATACCTCGCTCTGCTAATCCTGTTACCA
GTGGCTGCTGCCAGTGGCGATAAGTCGTGTCTTACCGGGTTGGACTCAAGACGATAGTTACCGGATAAGG
CGCAGCGGTCGGGCTGAACGGGGGGTTCGTGCACACAGCCCAGCTTGGAGCGAACGACCTACACCGAACT
GAGATACCTACAGCGTGAGCTATGAGAAAGCGCCACGCTTCCCGAAGGGAGAAAGGCGGACAGGTATCCG
GTAAGCGGCAGGGTCGGAACAGGAGAGCGCACGAGGGAGCTTCCAGGGGGAAACGCCTGGTATCTTTATA
GTCCTGTCGGGTTTCGCCACCTCTGACTTGAGCGTCGATTTTTGTGATGCTCGTCAGGGGGGCGGAGCCT
ATGGAAAAACGCCAGCAACGCGGCCTTTTTACGGTTCCTGGCCTTTTGCTGGCCTTTTGCTCACATGTTC
TTTCCTGCGTTATCCCCTGATTCTGTGGATAACCGTATTACCGCCTTTGAGTGAGCTGATACCGCTCGCC
GCAGCCGAACGACCGAGCGCAGCGAGTCAGTGAGCGAGGAAGCGGAAGAGCGCCTGATGCGGTATTTTCT
CCTTACGCATCTGTGCGGTATTTCACACCGCAATGGTGCACTCTCAGTACAATCTGCTCTGATGCCGCAT
AGTTAAGCCAGTATACACTCCGCTATCGCTACGTGACTGGGTCATGGCTGCGCCCCGACACCCGCCAACA
CCCGCTGACGCGCCCTGACGGGCTTGTCTGCTCCCGGCATCCGCTTACAGACAAGCTGTGACCGTCTCCG
GGAGCTGCATGTGTCAGAGGTTTTCACCGTCATCACCGAAACGCGCGAGGCAGCTGCGGTAAAGCTCATC
AGCGTGGTCGTGAAGCGATTCACAGATGTCTGCCTGTTCATCCGCGTCCAGCTCGTTGAGTTTCTCCAGA
AGCGTTAATGTCTGGCTTCTGATAAAGCGGGCCATGTTAAGGGCGGTTTTTTCCTGTTTGGTCACTGATG
CCTCCGTGTAAGGGGGATTTCTGTTCATGGGGGTAATGATACCGATGAAACGAGAGAGGATGCTCACGAT
ACGGGTTACTGATGATGAACATGCCCGGTTACTGGAACGTTGTGAGGGTAAACAACTGGCGGTATGGATG
CGGCGGGACCAGAGAAAAATCACTCAGGGTCAATGCCAGCGCTTCGTTAATACAGATGTAGGTGTTCCAC
AGGGTAGCCAGCAGCATCCTGCGATGCAGATCCGGAACATAATGGTGCAGGGCGCTGACTTCCGCGTTTC
CAGACTTTACGAAACACGGAAACCGAAGACCATTCATGTTGTTGCTCAGGTCGCAGACGTTTTGCAGCAG
CAGTCGCTTCACGTTCGCTCGCGTATCGGTGATTCATTCTGCTAACCAGTAAGGCAACCCCGCCAGCCTA
GCCGGGTCCTCAACGACAGGAGCACGATCATGCGCACCCGTGGGGCCGCCATGCCGGCGATAATGGCCTG
CTTCTCGCCGAAACGTTTGGTGGCGGGACCAGTGACGAAGGCTTGAGCGAGGGCGTGCAAGATTCCGAAT
ACCGCAAGCGACAGGCCGATCATCGTCGCGCTCCAGCGAAAGCGGTCCTCGCCGAAAATGACCCAGAGCG
CTGCCGGCACCTGTCCTACGAGTTGCATGATAAAGAAGACAGTCATAAGTGCGGCGACGATAGTCATGCC
CCGCGCCCACCGGAAGGAGCTGACTGGGTTGAAGGCTCTCAAGGGCATCGGTCGAGATCCCGGTGCCTAA
TGAGTGAGCTAACTTACATTAATTGCGTTGCGCTCACTGCCCGCTTTCCAGTCGGGAAACCTGTCGTGCC
AGCTGCATTAATGAATCGGCCAACGCGCGGGGAGAGGCGGTTTGCGTATTGGGCGCCAGGGTGGTTTTTC
TTTTCACCAGTGAGACGGGCAACAGCTGATTGCCCTTCACGGCCTGGCCCTGAGAGAGTTGCAGCAAGCG
GTCCACGCTGGTTTGCCCCAGCAGGCGAAAATCCTGTTTGATGGTGGTTAACGGCGGGATATAACATGAG
CTGTCTTCGGTATCGTCGTATCCCACTACCGAGATATCCGCACCAACGCGCAGCCCGGACTCGGTAATGG
CGCGCATTGCGCCCAGCGCCATCTGATCGTTGGCAACCAGCATCGCAGTGGGAACGATGCCCTCATTCAG
CATTTGCATGGTTTGTTGAAAACCGGACATGGCACTCCAGTCGCCTTCCCGTTCCGCTATCGGCTGAATT
TGATTGCGAGTGAGATATTTATGCCAGCCAGCCAGACGCAGACGCGCCGAGACAGAACTTAATGGGCCCG
CTAACAGCGCGATTTGCTGGTGACCCAATGCGACCAGATGCTCCACGCCCAGTCGCGTACCGTCTTCATG
GGAGAAAATAATACTGTTGATGGGTGTCTGGTCAGAGACATCAAGAAATAACGCCGGAACATTAGTGCAG
GCAGCTTCCACAGCAATGGCATCCTGGTCATCCAGCGGATAGTTAATGATCAGCCCACTGACGCGTTGCG
CGAGAAGATTGTGCACCGCCGCTTTACAGGCTTCGACGCCGCTTCGTTCTACCATCGACACCACCACGCT
GGCACCCAGTTGATCGGCGCGAGATTTAATCGCCGCGACAATTTGCGACGGCGCGTGCAGGGCCAGACTG
GAGGTGGCAACGCCAATCAGCAACGACTGTTTGCCCGCCAGTTGTTGTGCCACGCGGTTGGGAATGTAAT
TCAGCTCCGCCATCGCCGCTTCCACTTTTTCCCGCGTTTTCGCAGAAACGTGGCTGGCCTGGTTCACCAC
GCGGGAAACGGTCTGATAAGAGACACCGGCATACTCTGCGACATCGTATAACGTTACTGGTTTCACATTC
ACCACCCTGAATTGACTCTCTTCCGGGCGCTATCATGCCATACCGCGAAAGGTTTTGCGCCATTCGATGG
TGTCCGGGATCTCGACGCTCTCCCTTATGCGACTCCTGCATTAGGAAGCAGCCCAGTAGTAGGTTGAGGC
CGTTGAGCACCGCCGCCGCAAGGAATGGTGCATGCAAGGAGATGGCGCCCAACAGTCCCCCGGCCACGGG
GCCTGCCACCATACCCACGCCGAAACAAGCGCTCATGAGCCCGAAGTGGCGAGCCCGATCTTCCCCATCG
GTGATGTCGGCGATATAGGCGCCAGCAACCGCACCTGTGGCGCCGGTGATGCCGGCCACGATGCGTCCGG
CGTAGAGGATCGAGATCTCGATCCCGCGAAATTAATACGACTCACTATAGGGGAATTGTGAGCGGATAAC
AATTCCCCTCTAGAAATAATTTTGTTTAACTTTGGCCCAGGAGATATACATATGCATCACCACCATCACC
ATGAAAATCTGTATTTTCAGGGGGAGAGACCAAGCAAAGGAGAAGAACTTTTCACTGGAGTTGTCCCAAT
TCTTGTTGAATTAGATGGTGATGTTAATGGGCACAAATTTTCTGTCCGTGGAGAGGGTGAAGGTGATGCT
ACAAACGGAAAACTCACCCTTAAATTTATTTGCACTACTGGAAAACTACCTGTTCCGTGGCCAACACTTG
TCACTACTCTGACCTATGGTGTTCAATGCTTTTCCCGTTATCCGGATCACATGAAACGGCATGACTTTTT
CAAGAGTGCCATGCCCGAAGGTTATGTACAGGAACGCACTATATCTTTCAAAGATGACGGGACCTACAAG
ACGCGTGCTGAAGTCAAGTTTGAAGGTGATACCCTTGTTAATCGTATCGAGTTAAAGGGTATTGATTTTA
AAGAAGATGGAAACATTCTTGGACACAAACTCGAGTACAACTTTAACTCACACAATGTATACATCACGGC
AGACAAACAAAAGAATGGAATCAAAGCTAACTTCAAAATTCGCCACAACGTTGAAGATGGTTCCGTTCAA
CTAGCAGACCATTATCAACAAAATACTCCAATTGGCGATGGCCCTGTCCTTTTACCAGACAACCATTACC
TGTCGACACAATCTGTCCTTTCGAAAGATCCCAACGAAAAGCGTGACCACATGGTCCTTCTTGAGTTTGT
AACTGCTGCTGGGATTACACATGGCATGGATGAGCTCTACAAAGGCGGCGAACTCAAACCGCAGGAAAAT
CCGAACTAAGAGAGACCGGCCGGCCGATCCGGCTGCTAACAAAGCCCGAAAGGAAGCTGAGTTGGCTGCT
GCCACCGCTGAGCAATAACTAGCATAACCCCTTGGGGCCTCTAAACGGGTCTTGAGGGGTTTTTTGCTGA
AAGGAGGAACTATATCCGGAT
Features (pLannotate 1.2.2; 19 found; start..end, strand, type, name):
     12..440     +  rep_origin     f1 ori (sequence partly withheld): f1 bacteriophage origin of replication; arrow indicates direction of (+) strand synthesis
    542..575     +  protein_bind   loxP: Cre-mediated recombination occurs in the 8-bp core sequence (GCATACAT). Cre recombinase
    605..623     +  misc_feature   MCS (fragment): pBluescript multiple cloning site
    654..758     +  promoter       AmpR promoter: bla
    759..1619    +  CDS            AmpR: β-lactamase; bla; confers resistance to ampicillin, carbenicillin, and related antibiotics
   1790..2378    +  rep_origin     ori: high-copy-number ColE1/pMB1/pBR322/pUC origin of replication
   2564..2703    -  misc_feature   bom: basis of mobility region from pBR322
   2805..2996    -  CDS            rop: Rop protein, which maintains plasmids at low copy number; rop
   3013..3393    +  CDS            YPB1_ECOLX: Protein predicted: Swiss-Prot protein existence level 4. From Escherichia coli.
   3465..3756    -  CDS            TcR (fragment): tetracycline efflux protein; tet; confers resistance to tetracycline
   3771..3792    -  protein_bind   CAP binding site: CAP binding activates transcription in the presence of cAMP. E. coli catabolite activator protein
   3805..4887    -  CDS            lacI: lac repressor; lacI; The lac repressor binds to the lac operator to inhibit transcription in E. coli. This inhibition can be relieved by adding lactose or isopropyl-β-D-thiogalactopyranoside (IPTG).
   4888..4965    -  promoter       lacI promoter: lacI
   4973..5252    -  CDS            TcR (fragment): tetracycline efflux protein; tet; confers resistance to tetracycline
   5274..5292    +  promoter       T7 promoter: promoter for bacteriophage T7 RNA polymerase
   5293..5317    +  protein_bind   lac operator: The lac repressor binds to the lac operator to inhibit transcription in E. coli. This inhibition can be relieved by adding lactose or isopropyl-β-D-thiogalactopyranoside (IPTG). lac repressor encoded by lacI
   5414..6124    +  CDS            Superfolder GFP: Superfolder GFP is a basic (constitutively fluorescent) green fluorescent protein published in 2005, derived from Aequorea victoria. It is reported to be a very rapidly-maturing weak dimer.
   6183..6232    +  CDS            SET1 (fragment): solubility-enhancement tag derived from T7 phage gene 10B
   6240..6287    +  terminator     T7 terminator: transcription terminator for bacteriophage T7 RNA polymerase
