[The description below was written by a language model from this plasmid's Addgene catalogue record and pLannotate feature annotations shown in this document.]
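Description:
pBEL2756 is a bacterial expression plasmid built on the pET21a backbone for producing and purifying a fusion of superfolder GFP to a short C-terminal segment of the E. coli outer-membrane lipoprotein MlaA. According to the record, the encoded protein is 6xHis-TEV-sfGFP-MlaA(227-251; delta238-251): an N-terminal hexahistidine tag for metal-affinity purification, a TEV protease site for tag removal, sfGFP as a soluble, fluorescent carrier, and the MlaA 227-251 region with residues 238-251 deleted, leaving only a very short peptide. The insert was assembled by Gibson cloning. The annotated 6,312-nt sequence marks the sfGFP coding sequence, but the His tag, TEV site and MlaA fragment are not annotated as separate features. A short hit labelled as a SET1 fragment between sfGFP and the terminator is probably residual vector sequence.

Expression is driven by a T7 promoter with an adjacent lac operator and ends at a T7 terminator. The plasmid carries lacI under its own promoter, so transcription is repressed until induced with IPTG in a host that supplies T7 RNA polymerase. Propagation relies on a ColE1/pBR322-type origin with the bom and rop elements, and selection on the β-lactamase gene conferring ampicillin resistance. An f1 origin, a loxP site and nonfunctional tetracycline-resistance fragments are also annotated as backbone remnants. The repository lists the plasmid as high copy, although rop is normally associated with reduced copy number. The associated publication examines protein-protein interactions in the Mla lipid transport system, suggesting that this truncated construct serves to test which residues of the MlaA C-terminal region contribute to binding its partners, though the record does not specify the assay.
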