Addgene plasmid #195640: pBEL2756
Purpose: Expression/purification of 6xHis-TEV-sfGFP-MlaA(227-251; delta238-251)
Depositing lab: Gira Bhabha & Damian Ekiert. Depositing organization: NYU Grossman School of Medicine. Publication: Protein-protein interactions in the Mla lipid transport system probed by computational structure prediction and deep mutational scanning. MacRae MR, Puvanendran D, Haase MAB, Coudray N, Kolich L, Lam C, Baek M, Bhabha G, Ekiert DC. J Biol Chem. 2023 Apr 24:104744. doi: 10.1016/j.jbc.2023.104744. PubMed 37100290.
Backbone
  Vector backbone: pET21a
  Vector type: Bacterial Expression
Growth in bacteria
  Bacterial resistance: Ampicillin, 100 μg/mL
  Growth temperature: 37°C
  Growth strain: DH5alpha
  Copy number: High Copy
Gene/Insert
  Gene/Insert name: sfGFP-MlaA
  Species: E. coli
  Mutation: 6xHis-TEV-sfGFP-MlaA(227-251; delta238-251)
  Cloning method: Gibson Cloning
Terms and licenses: Academic/Nonprofit Terms; Industry Terms: Not Available to Industry
Depositor comments: Please visit https://www.biorxiv.org/content/10.1101/2022.12.09.519820v1 for bioRxiv preprint.
How to cite: pBEL2756 was a gift from Gira Bhabha & Damian Ekiert (Addgene plasmid # 195640 ; http://n2t.net/addgene:195640 ; RRID:Addgene_195640)
